Addgene plasmid #64672: pEGFP-RNF8-Middle-part
Purpose: Expresses only Middle part of RNF8, lacking N and C terminus, amino acids 112-401
Depositing lab: Marianne Farnebo. Publication: The scaffold protein WRAP53beta orchestrates the ubiquitin response critical for DNA double-strand break repair. Henriksson S, Rassoolzadeh H, Hedstrom E, Coucoravas C, Julner A, Goldstein M, Imreh G, Zhivotovsky B, Kastan MB, Helleday T, Farnebo M. Genes Dev. 2014 Dec 15;28(24):2726-38. doi: 10.1101/gad.246546.114. PubMed 25512560.
Backbone
  Vector backbone: pEGFP-C1
  Backbone manufacturer: clontech
  Backbone size w/o insert (bp): 4700
  Total vector size (bp): 5570
  Vector type: Mammalian Expression
Growth in bacteria
  Bacterial resistance: Kanamycin, 50 μg/mL
  Growth temperature: 37°C
  Growth strain: DH5alpha
  Copy number: High Copy
Gene/Insert
  Gene/Insert name: ring finger protein 8 (alt name: RNF8/Middle part amino acids 112-401)
  Species: H. sapiens (human)
  Insert size (bp): 870
  Mutation: Containing only middle part of RNF8 amino acids 112-401
  GenBank ID: NM_003958.3
  Entrez Gene: RNF8 (a.k.a. hRNF8)
  Promoter: CMV
  Tag / fusion protein: GFP (N terminal on backbone)
  Cloning method: Restriction Enzyme; 5′ cloning site EcoRI (not destroyed); 3′ cloning site KpnI (not destroyed)
  Sequencing primers: 5′ pEGFPC1-for 5´-GATCACTCTCGGCATGGAC-3´; 3′ pEGFPC1-rev 5´-CATTTTATGTTTCAGGTTCAGGG-3’
Terms and licenses: Academic/Nonprofit Terms; Industry Terms: Not Available to Industry
How to cite: pEGFP-RNF8-Middle-part was a gift from Marianne Farnebo (Addgene plasmid # 64672 ; http://n2t.net/addgene:64672 ; RRID:Addgene_64672)
