[The description below was written by a language model from this plasmid's Addgene catalogue record.]
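Description:
pEGFP-RNF8-Middle-part is a mammalian expression plasmid built on the Clontech pEGFP-C1 backbone. It carries a truncated fragment of human RNF8 (ring finger protein 8) fused to the C-terminus of GFP. The insert is about 870 bp and encodes only amino acids 112-401 of RNF8, leaving out both the N-terminal and C-terminal portions of the protein. It was placed between the EcoRI and KpnI sites of the multiple cloning site, and both sites remain intact. The complete plasmid is about 5.6 kb. Expression is driven by the CMV promoter, a strong constitutive promoter in most mammalian cell lines, so transfected cells produce a fluorescent GFP-RNF8(112-401) fusion with the tag at the N-terminus. The plasmid is maintained in E. coli at high copy number under kanamycin selection. No feature table was supplied, so other backbone elements such as the origin of replication, polyadenylation signal or any mammalian selection marker are not itemised in the record.

RNF8 is an E3 ubiquitin ligase that acts in the DNA double-strand break response. In the full-length protein, the terminal regions omitted here are generally understood to hold the FHA domain (N-terminal) and the RING finger (C-terminal). This construct therefore isolates the central region. It is suited to domain-mapping work alongside full-length or other truncated RNF8 constructs, for example to test which part of RNF8 mediates a protein interaction or recruitment to damage sites. The GFP tag allows live or fixed-cell localisation and provides a handle for pull-down or immunoblot detection. The associated study concerns the scaffold protein WRAP53β and its role in organising the ubiquitin response at double-strand breaks, which fits that use, although the record does not detail the specific experiments performed.
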