>Addgene plasmid #64672 | pEGFP-RNF8-Middle-part | depositor partial sequence | sequence record 109073 | RNF8- middle part amino acids 112-401
CTGGAAAATAAGGAGAATGCGGAGTATGAATATGAAGTTACTGAAGAAGACTGGGAGACAATATATCCTT
GTCTTTCCCCAAAGAATGACCAAATGATAGAAAAAAATAAGGAATTGAGAACTAAAAGGAAATTCAGTTT
GGATGAATTAGCAGGTCCTGGAGCTGAAGGCCCCTCAAATTTGAAATCCAAAATAAATAAAGTGTCTTGT
GAATCTGGTCAGCCAGTGAAATCACAGGGGAAAGGTGAAGTGGCCAGTACACCCTCTGACAATTTGGATC
CTAAGTTGACTGCCCTTGAGCCAAGTAAGACCACAGGGGCTCCCATTTACCCTGGCTTCCCCAAAGTCAC
AGAGGTTCATCATGAGCAGAAAGCCTCAAACTCTTCAGCATCTCAGAGAAGCTTACAGATGTTTAAGGTG
ACCATGTCCAGGATTCTGAGGCTCAAAATACAGATGCAGGAAAAACATGAAGCCGTTATGAATGTGAAAA
AGCAGACCCAAAAGGGGAACTCAAAGAAAGTTGTGCAAATGGAGCAGGAACTTCAGGACTTACAGTCCCA
GCTGTGTGCAGAGCAGGCTCAGCAGCAGGCAAGAGTGGAGCAACTAGAGAAGACTTTCCAGGAAGAGGAA
CAGCATCTTCAGGGTTTGGAGATAGCCCAAGGAGAAAAGGACCTGAAGCAACAGCTGGCCCAGGCTCTGC
AGGAGCATTGGGCTCTAATGGAAGAGCTAAATCGCAGCAAGAAGGACTTTGAAGCAATCATTCAAGCCAA
GAACAAAGAATTAGAGCAGACCAAGGAAGAGAAGGAGAAGATGCAAGCACAGAAGGAAGAAGTTCTTAGC
CACATGAATGATGTGCTAGAGAATGAGCTC
