>Addgene plasmid #64672 | pEGFP-RNF8-Middle-part | addgene partial sequence | sequence record 112973 | EGFP-C 5'-CATGGTCCTGCTGGAGTTCGTG-3'
AGTCCGGACTCAGATCTCGAGCTCAAGCTTCGAATTCTCTGGAAAATAAGGAGAATGCGGAGTATGAATA
TGAAGTTACTGAAGAAGACTGGGAGACAATATATCCTTGTCTTTCCCCAAAGAATGACCAAATGATAGAA
AAAAATAAGGAATTGAGAACTAAAAGGAAATTCAGTTTGGATGAATTAGCAGGTCCTGGAGCTGAAGGCC
CCTCAAATTTGAAATCCAAAATAAATAAAGTGTCTTGTGAATCTGGTCAGCCAGTGAAATCACAGGGGAA
AGGTGAAGTGGCCAGTACACCCTCTGACAATTTGGATCCTAAGTTGACTGCCCTTGAGCCAAGTAAGACC
ACAGGGGCTCCCATTTACCCTGGCTTCCCCAAAGTCACAGAGGTTCATCATGAGCAGAAAGCCTCAAACT
CTTCAGCATCTCAGAGAAGCTTACAGATGTTTAAGGTGACCATGTCCAGGATTCTGAGGCTCAAAATACA
GATGCAGGAAAAACATGAAGCCGTTATGAATGTGAAAAAGCAGACCCAAAAGGGGAACTCAAAGAAAGTT
GTGCAAATGGAGCAGGAACTTCAGGACTTACAGTCCCAGCTGTGTGCAGAGCAGGCTCAGCAGCAGGCAA
GAGTGGAGCAACTAGAGAAGACTTTCCAGGAAGAGGAACAGCATCTTCAGGGTTTGGAGATAGCCCAAGG
AGAAAAGGACCTGAAGCAACAGCTGGCCCAGGCTCTGCAGGAGCATTGGGCTCTAATGGAAGAGCTAAAT
CGCAGCAAGAAGGACTTTGAAGCAATCATTCAAGCCAAGAACAAAGAATTAGAGCAGACCAAGGAAGAGA
AGGAGAAGATGCAAGCACAGAAGGAAGAA
