>Addgene plasmid #64672 | pEGFP-RNF8-Middle-part | addgene partial sequence | sequence record 113718 | SV40pA-R 5'-GAAATTTGTGATGCTATTGC-3'
GTTAACAACAACAATTGCATTCATTTTATGTTTCAGGTTCAGGGGGAGGTGTGGGAGGTTTTTTAAAGCA
AGTAAAACCTCTACAAATGTGGTATGGCTGATTATGATCAGTTATCTAGATCCGGTGGATCCCGGGCCCG
CGGTACCTTAGAGCTCATTCTCTAGCACATCATTCATGTGGCTAAGAACTTCTTCCTTCTGTGCTTGCAT
CTTCTCCTTCTCTTCCTTGGTCTGCTCTAATTCTTTGTTCTTGGCTTGAATGATTGCTTCAAAGTCCTTC
TTGCTGCGATTTAGCTCTTCCATTAGAGCCCAATGCTCCTGCAGAGCCTGGGCCAGCTGTTGCTTCAGGT
CCTTTTCTCCTTGGGCTATCTCCAAACCCTGAAGATGCTGTTCCTCTTCCTGGAAAGTCTTCTCTAGTTG
CTCCACTCTTGCCTGCTGCTGAGCCTGCTCTGCACACAGCTGGGACTGTAAGTCCTGAAGTTCCTGCTCC
ATTTGCACAACTTTCTTTGAGTTCCCCTTTTGGGTCTGCTTTTTCACATTCATAACGGCTTCATGTTTTT
CCTGCATCTGTATTTTGAGCCTCAGAATCCTGGACATGGTCACCTTAAACATCTGTAAGCTTCTCTGAGA
TGCTGAAGAGTTTGAGGCTTTCTGCTCATGATGAACCTCTGTGACTTTGGGGAAGCCAGGGTAAATGGGA
GCCCCTGTGGTCTTACTTGGCTCAAGGGCAGTCAACTTAGGATCCAAATTGTCAGAGGGTGTACTGGCCA
CTTCACCTTTCC
